>Addgene plasmid #73706 | HA-mRIPK3 AAAA/D143N-Flag/cHA-pTRIPZ vector | addgene partial sequence | sequence record 138262 | T7 5'-TAATACGACTCACTATAGGG-3'
CGCGCGCGACGTCGCCGGAGCGGTCGAGTTCTGGACCGACCGGCTCGGGTTCTCCCGGGACTTCGTGGAG
GACGACTTCGCCGGTGTGGTCCGGGACGACGATGACCCTGTTCATCAGCGCGGTCCAGGACCAGGTGGTG
CCGGACAACACCCTGGCCTGGGTGTGGGTGCGCGGCCTGGACGAGCTGTACGCCGAGTGGTCGGAGGTCG
TGTCCACGAACTTCCGGGACGCCTCCGGGCCGGCCATGACCGAGATCGGCGAGCAGCCGTGGGGGCGGGA
GTTCGCCCTGCGCGACCCGGCCGGCAACTGCGTGCACTTCGTGGCCGAGGAGCAGGACTGATTCCGGACT
AGAGCGGGCCCGGTACTAACCAAACTGGATCTCTGCTGTCCCTGTAATAAACCCGAAAATTTTGAATTTT
TGTAATTTGTTTTTGTAATTCTTTAGTTTGTATGTCTGTTGCTATTATGTCTACTATTCTTTCCCCTGCA
CTGTACCCCCCAATCCCCCCTTTTCTTTTAAAATTGTGGATGAATACTGCCATTTGTCTGCA
