>Addgene plasmid #73706 | HA-mRIPK3 AAAA/D143N-Flag/cHA-pTRIPZ vector | addgene partial sequence | sequence record 140646 | hUBCpro-R 5'-CTAAGGCCGAGTCTTATGAGCAG-3'
GACGCTCGCTGCGCCCTTCGTCTGACGTGGCAGCGCTCGCCGTGAGGAGGGGGGCGCCCGCGGGAGGCGC
CAAAACCCGGCGCGGAGGCCACGCGTTTAAGCGTAATCTGGAACATCGTATGGGTACTCGAGCTACTTGT
CATCGTCGTCCTTGTAGTCCTTGTGGAAGGGCTGCCAGCCCCTACCCCTGCCGAACTGTGCTTGGTCATA
CTTGGCCGAACTTGAGGCAGTAGTTCTTGGTGGTGCTACCAAGGAGTTGTAGTTAGCAGCCGCGGCTTCA
GAACAGTTGTTGAAGACGAGAGCCGGTGGCCCTGTCATTGGATTCGGTGGGGTCCAGGGATACCAAGGAG
TGCCGTGTCTTCCATCTCCCTGATTCCTTTGGGGGTGAGGACCGGGAGTCTCAGTAAAGACTGGCCCAGG
TGTTGTGCCTCTGAAGGGTAAAGTATGTGGAATCTGAGGAGTGCCAGCCACGGGGTCAGAAGATGTCCTT
GCTGGTGTGGCAGGCCCAACTGATGTGTCCTGTGCTTGCCTCTCAGGACATTTTCCAGGAACTGGTCCGG
AGGGTTCCTCCAAATGCAGGCGGTCCAGCATTTTAGAAACCATGGTTTCCCTCGGGCAATCCATTTCTGT
GCCTCTTTGGCTTGGCTCTCTGGCAGACAAGTTTCTGCCACTGCTTCTGTGCTGAGACAGATAATGCTTT
ACCTCGGAGACAGCAGCATCTACCTTGTCCTTTACCAGATTGTAA
