>Addgene plasmid #73706 | HA-mRIPK3 AAAA/D143N-Flag/cHA-pTRIPZ vector | addgene partial sequence | sequence record 140690 | LNCX 5'-AGCTCGTTTAGTGAACCGTCAGATC-3'
CAGACTACGCTTCTTCTGTCAAGTTATGGCCTACTGGTGCGTCAGCGGTTCCTCTGGTGAGCCGTGAAGA
ACTGAAGAAGCTGGAGTTTGTGGGCAAAGGAGGGTTCGGAGTCGTGTTCCGGGCACACCACAGAACATGG
AACCATGATGTAGCAGTCAAGATCGTGAACTCGAAGAAGATATCCTGGGAGGTGAAGGCTATGGTTAATC
TTCGTAATGAGAACGTTCTGCTCCTGCTGGGGGTCACTGAGGACCTCCAGTGGGACTTCGTGTCCGGGCA
GGCTCTGGTGACAAGATTCATGGAGAATGGCTCCCTCGCAGGGCTGCTGCAACCCGAGTGCCCTCGGCCC
TGGCCACTCCTCTGTCGCCTGCTGCAGGAAGTGGTGCTGGGGATGTGCTACCTACACAGCTTGAACCCTC
CGCTCCTGCACCGGAACCTCAAGCCCTCTAACATTCTGCTGGATCCAGAGCTCCACGCCAAGCTAGCAGA
TTTTGGCCTGTCCACGTTTCAGGGAGGGTCCCAGTCAGGGTCAGGATCAGGATCAGGATCCAGGGACTCT
GGGGGCACCCTAGCGTACTTGGACCCAGAGCTGTTATTTGATGTCAACCTGAAGGCTTCTAAAGCGAGTG
ATGTCTACAGCTTTGGGATCCTCGTGTGGGCAGTGCTGGCTGGCAGAGAAGCTGAGTTGGTAGACAAGAC
TTCACTAATCCGGGAAACAGTGTGTGACAGGCAGAGTCGTCCTC
