[The description below was written by a language model from this plasmid's Addgene catalogue record.]
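Description:
HA-mRIPK3 AAAA/D143N-Flag/cHA-pTRIPZ vector is a lentiviral mammalian expression plasmid built on the commercial pTRIPZ backbone (about 12.3 kb without insert). It is propagated in bacteria under ampicillin selection, and transduced mammalian cells can be selected with puromycin. No feature table accompanies the record, so the individual backbone elements (LTRs, packaging signal, transactivator and so on) are not itemised. pTRIPZ is generally known as a tetracycline/doxycycline-inducible lentiviral platform, which fits the promoter recorded here as CMV/tet, a tet-responsive minimal CMV-type promoter that allows induced rather than constitutive expression.

The payload is mouse Ripk3 (receptor-interacting serine/threonine kinase 3, also called Rip3), cloned between EcoRI and XhoI sites that are both retained. The coding sequence carries two sets of changes: a four-alanine substitution at residues 448–451 and a D143N point mutation. From general knowledge of RIPK3, the 448–451 tetrapeptide corresponds to the core of the RHIM motif that mediates interaction with RIPK1 and other RHIM-containing partners. D143 lies in the kinase domain, and its substitution is commonly used to make a kinase-inactive protein. The record itself lists only the mutations and does not state their functional consequences. The protein is tagged with an N-terminal HA epitope supplied by the backbone and a C-terminal Flag tag on the insert. The "cHA" in the name may indicate a further HA element, but this is not explained.

The stated purpose is lentiviral expression of this mRIPK3 mutant. Such a construct would suit inducible expression of a mutant RIPK3 in transduced cells, with detection or immunoprecipitation via the epitope tags, for example in studies of necroptosis signalling.
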