Addgene plasmid #73706: HA-mRIPK3 AAAA/D143N-Flag/cHA-pTRIPZ vector
Purpose: lentiviral expression of mRIPK3 mutant
Depositing lab: Francis Chan. Depositing organization: University of Massachusetts, Worcester.
Backbone
  Vector backbone: pTRIPZ
  Backbone manufacturer: GE Dharmacon
  Backbone size w/o insert (bp): 12300
  Vector type: Mammalian Expression, Lentiviral
  Selectable markers: Puromycin
Growth in bacteria
  Bacterial resistance: Ampicillin, 100 μg/mL
  Growth temperature: 37°C
  Growth strain: NEB Stable
  Copy number: Unknown
Gene/Insert
  Gene/Insert name: RIPK3
  Species: M. musculus (mouse)
  Mutation: 448-AAAA-451 and D143N
  Entrez Gene: Ripk3 (a.k.a. 2610528K09Rik, Rip3)
  Promoter: CMV/tet
  Tag / fusion protein: HA (N terminal on backbone); Flag (C terminal on insert)
  Cloning method: Restriction Enzyme; 5′ cloning site EcoRI (not destroyed); 3′ cloning site XhoI (not destroyed)
  Sequencing primers: 5′ acggtgggaggcctatataagc; 3′ tcgctgcgcccttcgtctgacg
Terms and licenses: Academic/Nonprofit Terms; Industry Terms: Not Available to Industry
How to cite: HA-mRIPK3 AAAA/D143N-Flag/cHA-pTRIPZ vector was a gift from Francis Chan (Addgene plasmid # 73706 ; http://n2t.net/addgene:73706 ; RRID:Addgene_73706)
